Addgene plasmid #39752: KHBD00746
Depositing lab: Bart Deplancke. Depositing organization: Swiss Federal Institute of Technology (EPFL). Publication: Automated protein-DNA interaction screening of Drosophila regulatory elements. Korneel Hens, Jean-Daniel Feuz, Alina Isakova, Antonina Lagovitina, Andreas Massouras, Julien Bryois, Patrick Callaerts, Susan E. Celniker, Bart Deplancke. Nat Methods. 2011 Oct 30;8(12):1065-70. 10.1038/nmeth.1763 PubMed 22037703.
Backbone
  Vector backbone: pDONR221
  Backbone manufacturer: Invitrogen
  Backbone size w/o insert (bp): 2536
  Vector type: Gateway DONR vector
Growth in bacteria
  Bacterial resistance: Kanamycin, 50 μg/mL
  Growth temperature: 37°C
  Growth strain: DH5alpha
  Copy number: High Copy
Gene/Insert
  Gene/Insert name: CG11247 (alt name: FBgn0037120)
  Species: D. melanogaster (fly)
  Insert size (bp): 1566
  Entrez Gene: CG11247 (a.k.a. Dmel_CG11247, Dmel\CG11247)
  Promoter: none
  Cloning method: Gateway Cloning
  Sequencing primers: 5′ M13-F20; 3′ M13R
Terms and licenses: Academic/Nonprofit Terms; Industry Terms: Not Available to Industry
Depositor comments: Please note that the ORFs in this collection were cloned open-ended (without a stop codon).
How to cite: KHBD00746 was a gift from Bart Deplancke (Addgene plasmid # 39752 ; http://n2t.net/addgene:39752 ; RRID:Addgene_39752)
