[The description below was written by a language model from this plasmid's Addgene catalogue record.]
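Description:
KHBD00746 is a Gateway entry clone built in the pDONR221 backbone (Invitrogen), carrying the open reading frame of the Drosophila melanogaster gene CG11247 (FBgn0037120). The backbone contributes about 2.5 kb and the insert is recorded as 1566 bp. The plasmid is maintained at high copy number in standard E. coli cloning strains such as DH5alpha and is selected with kanamycin. No feature table accompanies the record, so the origin of replication and the exact positions of the recombination sites are not documented here. An insert introduced into a pDONR vector by Gateway cloning would normally end up flanked by attL sites, replacing the ccdB/chloramphenicol counter-selection cassette of the empty donor vector. M13 forward and reverse primer sites on either side of the insert are listed for sequence verification.

There is no promoter driving the insert, which is expected for an entry clone: it is not an expression construct in itself but a shuttle source from which the ORF can be moved by LR recombination into any compatible destination vector that supplies the promoter, tags and host-specific elements. The depositor notes that ORFs in this collection were cloned open-ended, without a stop codon, so the coding sequence can be read through into a C-terminal fusion partner provided by the destination vector. N-terminal fusions would instead rely on a stop codon supplied downstream in the vector. The clone belongs to a collection associated with work on automated protein–DNA interaction screening of Drosophila regulatory elements. This suggests its intended use is transfer of the fly ORF into screening vectors for such assays, although the record does not describe the function of CG11247 itself.
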