>Addgene plasmid #39752 | KHBD00746 | depositor partial sequence | sequence record 50192 | KHBD00746 sequence 1566 bps
ATGGTACGCAGCCGTCGTAGTGTGTCCAAGGAGGATGCCGTCTCTCTGCTCACAGACAGCGGCATATCGC
TGTCTTCGCCGCCGGCGGCGAGGGAATCCTCACCAGGCCCTACGCTTGCGATCAAAAGGAGGAAGAGCAG
CTTGGCAAGTCTGCGCGATGCTTGTGTGGACGAGGAGGAGGACGACGGCGGAGAGCAGGACTCAAAGGAT
GATGATTACGTGCAACCGCAGCTTAAGAAGTCTGCCCGAAAGGGCGAACCGGTGAAACGCAAGCACCATG
TCTGCAGTCAATGCTCCAAAGAGTTCGGTGGCAAGACGGATCTGCAGCGCCACATGCTTATCCACTCGGA
CGAACGACCGCACAAGTGCAAGGATTGTGGCAAGAGCTACCGCCAGGCGGTCAACCTGAAAAATCATATC
ACCACCGCCCACGAGCATCGGAAACAGTTCGTTTGTTCCCAGTGCCCAAAATCATTCGCCCTCAAGGAGC
GCCTGCGGCTCCACATGCGCCTCCACTCTGGCGAGAAGCCCTATCCTTGCGACCTCTGCGACAAAAAATT
CGCCCGAGGAGGTCAACTGCAACAGCACATGGTTTCTCACCACAAGACGAGTATCCAGCAGTTCAACTGC
ACTAAGTGCTCGGCCAGCTTCTCAACCAACGCCAATTTACGGGTGCACATGGAGCGACACGAGCAGGGCA
TGGAGCACCGGTGCAGCATCTGTGAGAACCAATTCGCCAACGAGCTGGCCCTGCGAGCGCACATAAACCA
GGAGCACCACAAGCTGACGCAATTTGAGTGCGAGATATGCCATAAGATGATCGAGCCGGACGAGGATTTG
GCCACTCACATGCAGAGGCACACCGCTGTTAAGACCCACGTCTGCGAGGTGTGCAACACATATTTCACCC
AGAAAAGCCAGTACAATGTCCATATGCGAATGCACACGGGAGAGCGCCCCTATCAGTGTAGGATCTGCCA
CCAGACCTTTGCCCATTCAAGCGTACTAAAACTGCACATCCGAAAGCATACGGGGGAAAAACCCTTTCGC
TGCCAGCTGTGCGAAGACGAAGTAGCCTTTTCTCAGCTGGCGCACCTAAAGAACCACATGAAGAAGATAC
ACAAACAGCAAAAGCCCTACATGTGCGAAGGCTGCCACGATTTCTTTAAGATCAAGGTGGAGCTGCAGTC
GCATGTTGAGCACTGCGCCAAGTGTCCAGTTGACGGGGACAAACCCAGTGGCAATCAGTCTGAAGATGCG
CAAATTCTCTCTGTCTTAAGATTTAACATGGCAGTGGTACTGAAGAAAATTAGCTCCGCTCAAAAGCTGC
GCCAGTTGGGCTACGAGAAGCGTCTAATCGATAACGTTATCATTGCATCCTTGAAGCTGGCTCAGCGACA
ATCCCATGACGACGCCACGATGACCCCATTGGCCAGACTCCGGCTAAATGTGGAGGAATTTCTTAAGTGG
ATTGTGCCAGCCCCCACTATGCAGAAATTCAGCGACGAATTGTTGTCTATAGACACGATTCTTGAGAAAA
TTGCTACCATGTATATGAAACAGAAG
