>Addgene plasmid #39752 | KHBD00746 | addgene partial sequence | sequence record 52417 | M13Rev
AATAATGATTTTATTTTGACTGATAGTGACCTGTTCGTTGCAACAAATTGATAAGCAATGCTTTCTTATA
ATGCCAACTTTGTACAAGAAAGTTGGCAACTTCTGTTTCATATACATGGTAGCAATTTTCTCAAGAATCG
TGTCTATAGACAACAATTCGTCGCTGAATTTCTGCATAGTGGGGGCTGGCACAATCCACTTAAGAAATTC
CTCCACATTTAGCCGGAGTCTGGCCAATGGGGTCATCGTGGCGTCGTCATGGGATTGTCGCTGAGCCAGC
TTCAAGGATGCAATGATAACGTTATCGATTAGACGCTTCTCGTAGCCCAACTGGCGCAGCTTTTGAGCGG
AGCTAATTTTCTTCAGTACCACTGCCATGTTAAATCTTAAGACAGAGAGAATTTGCGCATCTTCAGACTG
ATTGCCACTGGGTTTGTCCCCGTCAACTGGACACTTGGCGCAGTGCTCAACATGCGACTGCAGCTCCACC
TTGATCTTAAAGAAATCGTGGCAGCCTTCGCACATGTAGGGCTTTTGCTGTTTGTGTATCTTCTTCATGT
GGTTCTTTAGGTGCGCCAGCTGAGAAAAGGCTACTTCGTCTTCGCACAGCTGGCAGCGAAAGGGTTTTTC
CCCCGTATGCTTTCGGATGTGCAGTTTTAGTACGCTTGAATGGGCAAAGGTCTGGTGGCAGATCCTACAC
TGATAGGGGCGCTCTCCCGTGTGCATTCGCATATGGACATTGTACTGGCTTTTCTGGGTGAAATATGTGT
TGCACACCTCGCAGACGTGGGTCTTAACAGCGGTGTGCCTCTGCATGTGAGTGGCCAA
